>Addgene plasmid #246525 | pLX302 BMP2-V5 puro | addgene full sequence | sequence record 495601 | Addgene NGS Result
AGTACAAGCCCACGGTGCGCCTCGCCACCCGCGACGACGTCCCCAGGGCCGTACGCACCCTCGCCGCCGC
GTTCGCCGACTACCCCGCCACGCGCCACACCGTCGATCCGGACCGCCACATCGAGCGGGTCACCGAGCTG
CAAGAACTCTTCCTCACGCGCGTCGGGCTCGACATCGGCAAGGTGTGGGTCGCGGACGACGGCGCCGCCG
TGGCGGTCTGGACCACGCCGGAGAGCGTCGAAGCGGGGGCGGTGTTCGCCGAGATCGGCCCGCGCATGGC
CGAGTTGAGCGGTTCCCGGCTGGCCGCGCAGCAACAGATGGAAGGCCTCCTGGCGCCGCACCGGCCCAAG
GAGCCCGCGTGGTTCCTGGCCACCGTCGGCGTCTCGCCCGACCACCAGGGCAAGGGTCTGGGCAGCGCCG
TCGTGCTCCCCGGAGTGGAGGCGGCCGAGCGCGCCGGGGTGCCCGCCTTCCTGGAGACCTCCGCGCCCCG
CAACCTCCCCTTCTACGAGCGGCTCGGCTTCACCGTCACCGCCGACGTCGAGGTGCCCGAAGGACCGCGC
ACCTGGTGCATGACCCGCAAGCCCGGTGCCTGAGAATTCTAGATCTTGAGACAAATGGCAGTATTCATCC
ACAATTTTAAAAGAAAAGGGGGGATTGGGGGGTACAGTGCAGGGGAAAGAATAGTAGACATAATAGCAAC
AGACATACAAACTAAAGAATTACAAAAACAAATTACAAAAATTCAAAATTTTCGGGTTTATTACAGGGAC
AGCAGAGATCCACTTTGGCGCCGGCTCGAGGGGGCCCGGGGTTATTAATAGTAATCAATTACGGGGTCAT
TAGTTCATAGCCCATATATGGAGTTCCGCGTTACATAACTTACGGTAAATGGCCCGCCTGGCTGACCGCC
CAACGACCCCCGCCCATTGACGTCAATAATGACGTATGTTCCCATAGTAACGCCAATAGGGACTTTCCAT
TGACGTCAATGGGTGGAGTATTTACGGTAAACTGCCCACTTGGCAGTACATCAAGTGTATCATATGCCAA
GTACGCCCCCTATTGACGTCAATGACGGTAAATGGCCCGCCTGGCATTATGCCCAGTACATGACCTTATG
GGACTTTCCTACTTGGCAGTACATCTACGTATTAGTCATCGCTATTACCATGGTGATGCGGTTTTGGCAG
TACATCAATGGGCGTGGATAGCGGTTTGACTCACGGGGATTTCCAAGTCTCCACCCCATTGACGTCAATG
GGAGTTTGTTTTGGCACCAAAATCAACGGGACTTTCCAAAATGTCGTAACAACTCCGCCCCATTGACGCA
AATGGGCGGTAGGCGTGTACGGTGGGAGGTCTATATAAGCAGAGCTCTCTGGCTAACTGTCGGGATCAAC
AAGTTTGTACAAAAAAGTTGGCACCATGGTGGCCGGGACCCGCTGTCTTCTAGCGTTGCTGCTTCCCCAG
GTCCTCCTGGGCGGCGCGGCTGGCCTCGTTCCGGAGCTGGGCCGCAGGAAGTTCGCGGCGGCGTCGTCGG
GCCGCCCCTCATCCCAGCCCTCTGACGAGGTCCTGAGCGAGTTCGAGTTGCGGCTGCTCAGCATGTTCGG
CCTGAAACAGAGACCCACCCCCAGCAGGGACGCCGTGGTGCCCCCCTACATGCTAGACCTGTATCGCAGG
CACTCAGGTCAGCCGGGCTCACCCGCCCCAGACCACCGGTTGGAGAGGGCAGCCAGCCGAGCCAACACTG
TGCGCAGCTTCCACCATGAAGAATCTTTGGAAGAACTACCAGAAACGAGTGGGAAAACAACCCGGAGATT
CTTCTTTAATTTAAGTTCTATCCCCACGGAGGAGTTTATCACCTCAGCAGAGCTTCAGGTTTTCCGAGAA
CAGATGCAAGATGCTTTAGGAAACAATAGCAGTTTCCATCACCGAATTAATATTTATGAAATCATAAAAC
CTGCAACAGCCAACTCGAAATTCCCCGTGACCAGACTTTTGGACACCAGGTTGGTGAATCAGAATGCAAG
CAGGTGGGAAAGTTTTGATGTCACCCCCGCTGTGATGCGGTGGACTGCACAGGGACACGCCAACCATGGA
TTCGTGGTGGAAGTGGCCCACTTGGAGGAGAAACAAGGTGTCTCCAAGAGACATGTTAGGATAAGCAGGT
CTTTGCACCAAGATGAACACAGCTGGTCACAGATAAGGCCATTGCTAGTAACTTTTGGCCATGATGGAAA
AGGGCATCCTCTCCACAAAAGAGAAAAACGTCAAGCCAAACACAAACAGCGGAAACGCCTTAAGTCCAGC
TGTAAGAGACACCCTTTGTACGTGGACTTCAGTGACGTGGGGTGGAATGACTGGATTGTGGCTCCCCCGG
GGTATCACGCCTTTTACTGCCACGGAGAATGCCCTTTTCCTCTGGCTGATCATCTGAACTCCACTAATCA
TGCCATTGTTCAGACGTTGGTCAACTCTGTTAACTCTAAGATTCCTAAGGCATGCTGTGTCCCGACAGAA
CTCAGTGCTATCTCGATGCTGTACCTTGACGAGAATGAAAAGGTTGTATTAAAGAACTATCAGGACATGG
TTGTGGAGGGTTGTGGGTGTCGCTTGCCAACTTTCTTGTACAAAGTGGTTGGTAAGCCTATCCCTAACCC
TCTCCTCGGTCTCGATTCTACGTAGTAATGAGCTAGCGCTAACCGGTGGCGCGTTAAGTCGACAATCAAC
CTCTGGATTACAAAATTTGTGAAAGATTGACTGGTATTCTTAACTATGTTGCTCCTTTTACGCTATGTGG
ATACGCTGCTTTAATGCCTTTGTATCATGCTATTGCTTCCCGTATGGCTTTCATTTTCTCCTCCTTGTAT
AAATCCTGGTTGCTGTCTCTTTATGAGGAGTTGTGGCCCGTTGTCAGGCAACGTGGCGTGGTGTGCACTG
TGTTTGCTGACGCAACCCCCACTGGTTGGGGCATTGCCACCACCTGTCAGCTCCTTTCCGGGACTTTCGC
TTTCCCCCTCCCTATTGCCACGGCGGAACTCATCGCCGCCTGCCTTGCCCGCTGCTGGACAGGGGCTCGG
CTGTTGGGCACTGACAATTCCGTGGTGTTGTCGGGGAAATCATCGTCCTTTCCTTGGCTGCTCGCCTGTG
TTGCCACCTGGATTCTGCGCGGGACGTCCTTCTGCTACGTCCCTTCGGCCCTCAATCCAGCGGACCTTCC
TTCCCGCGGCCTGCTGCCGGCTCTGCGGCCTCTTCCGCGTCTTCGCCTTCGCCCTCAGACGAGTCGGATC
TCCCTTTGGGCCGCCTCCCCGCGTCGACTTTAAGACCAATGACTTACAAGGCAGCTGTAGATCTTAGCCA
CTTTTTAAAAGAAAAGGGGGGACTGGAAGGGCTAATTCACTCCCAACGAAGACAAGATCTGCTTTTTGCT
TGTACTGGGTCTCTCTGGTTAGACCAGATCTGAGCCTGGGAGCTCTCTGGCTAACTAGGGAACCCACTGC
TTAAGCCTCAATAAAGCTTGCCTTGAGTGCTTCAAGTAGTGTGTGCCCGTCTGTTGTGTGACTCTGGTAA
CTAGAGATCCCTCAGACCCTTTTAGTCAGTGTGGAAAATCTCTAGCAGTACGTATAGTAGTTCATGTCAT
CTTATTATTCAGTATTTATAACTTGCAAAGAAATGAATATCAGAGAGTGAGAGGAACTTGTTTATTGCAG
CTTATAATGGTTACAAATAAAGCAATAGCATCACAAATTTCACAAATAAAGCATTTTTTTCACTGCATTC
TAGTTGTGGTTTGTCCAAACTCATCAATGTATCTTATCATGTCTGGCTCTAGCTATCCCGCCCCTAACTC
CGCCCATCCCGCCCCTAACTCCGCCCAGTTCCGCCCATTCTCCGCCCCATGGCTGACTAATTTTTTTTAT
TTATGCAGAGGCCGAGGCCGCCTCGGCCTCTGAGCTATTCCAGAAGTAGTGAGGAGGCTTTTTTGGAGGC
CTAGGGACGTACCCAATTCGCCCTATAGTGAGTCGTATTACGCGCGCTCACTGGCCGTCGTTTTACAACG
TCGTGACTGGGAAAACCCTGGCGTTACCCAACTTAATCGCCTTGCAGCACATCCCCCTTTCGCCAGCTGG
CGTAATAGCGAAGAGGCCCGCACCGATCGCCCTTCCCAACAGTTGCGCAGCCTGAATGGCGAATGGG
[124 nt withheld, positions 4198-4321]
C
[91 nt withheld, positions 4323-4413]
A
[49 nt withheld, positions 4415-4463]
CCTTTGACGTTGGAGTCCACGTTCTTT
[37 nt withheld, positions 4491-4527]
ACCCTATCTCGGTCTATTCTTTTGATTTATAAGGGATTTTGCCGATTTCGGCCTATTGGTTAAAAAATGA
GCTGATTTAACAAAAATTTAACGCGAATTTTAACAAAATATTAACGCTTACAATTTAGGTGGCACTTTTC
GGGGAAATGTGCGCGGAACCCCTATTTGTTTATTTTTCTAAATACATTCAAATATGTATCCGCTCATGAG
ACAATAACCCTGATAAATGCTTCAATAATATTGAAAAAGGAAGAGTATGAGTATTCAACATTTCCGTGTC
GCCCTTATTCCCTTTTTTGCGGCATTTTGCCTTCCTGTTTTTGCTCACCCAGAAACGCTGGTGAAAGTAA
AAGATGCTGAAGATCAGTTGGGTGCACGAGTGGGTTACATCGAACTGGATCTCAACAGCGGTAAGATCCT
TGAGAGTTTTCGCCCCGAAGAACGTTTTCCAATGATGAGCACTTTTAAAGTTCTGCTATGTGGCGCGGTA
TTATCCCGTATTGACGCCGGGCAAGAGCAACTCGGTCGCCGCATACACTATTCTCAGAATGACTTGGTTG
AGTACTCACCAGTCACAGAAAAGCATCTTACGGATGGCATGACAGTAAGAGAATTATGCAGTGCTGCCAT
AACCATGAGTGATAACACTGCGGCCAACTTACTTCTGACAACGATCGGAGGACCGAAGGAGCTAACCGCT
TTTTTGCACAACATGGGGGATCATGTAACTCGCCTTGATCGTTGGGAACCGGAGCTGAATGAAGCCATAC
CAAACGACGAGCGTGACACCACGATGCCTGTAGCAATGGCAACAACGTTGCGCAAACTATTAACTGGCGA
ACTACTTACTCTAGCTTCCCGGCAACAATTAATAGACTGGATGGAGGCGGATAAAGTTGCAGGACCACTT
CTGCGCTCGGCCCTTCCGGCTGGCTGGTTTATTGCTGATAAATCTGGAGCCGGTGAGCGTGGGTCTCGCG
GTATCATTGCAGCACTGGGGCCAGATGGTAAGCCCTCCCGTATCGTAGTTATCTACACGACGGGGAGTCA
GGCAACTATGGATGAACGAAATAGACAGATCGCTGAGATAGGTGCCTCACTGATTAAGCATTGGTAACTG
TCAGACCAAGTTTACTCATATATACTTTAGATTGATTTAAAACTTCATTTTTAATTTAAAAGGATCTAGG
TGAAGATCCTTTTTGATAATCTCATGACCAAAATCCCTTAACGTGAGTTTTCGTTCCACTGAGCGTCAGA
CCCCGTAGAAAAGATCAAAGGATCTTCTTGAGATCCTTTTTTTCTGCGCGTAATCTGCTGCTTGCAAACA
AAAAAACCACCGCTACCAGCGGTGGTTTGTTTGCCGGATCAAGAGCTACCAACTCTTTTTCCGAAGGTAA
CTGGCTTCAGCAGAGCGCAGATACCAAATACTGTTCTTCTAGTGTAGCCGTAGTTAGGCCACCACTTCAA
GAACTCTGTAGCACCGCCTACATACCTCGCTCTGCTAATCCTGTTACCAGTGGCTGCTGCCAGTGGCGAT
AAGTCGTGTCTTACCGGGTTGGACTCAAGACGATAGTTACCGGATAAGGCGCAGCGGTCGGGCTGAACGG
GGGGTTCGTGCACACAGCCCAGCTTGGAGCGAACGACCTACACCGAACTGAGATACCTACAGCGTGAGCT
ATGAGAAAGCGCCACGCTTCCCGAAGGGAGAAAGGCGGACAGGTATCCGGTAAGCGGCAGGGTCGGAACA
GGAGAGCGCACGAGGGAGCTTCCAGGGGGAAACGCCTGGTATCTTTATAGTCCTGTCGGGTTTCGCCACC
TCTGACTTGAGCGTCGATTTTTGTGATGCTCGTCAGGGGGGCGGAGCCTATGGAAAAACGCCAGCAACGC
GGCCTTTTTACGGTTCCTGGCCTTTTGCTGGCCTTTTGCTCACATGTTCTTTCCTGCGTTATCCCCTGAT
TCTGTGGATAACCGTATTACCGCCTTTGAGTGAGCTGATACCGCTCGCCGCAGCCGAACGACCGAGCGCA
GCGAGTCAGTGAGCGAGGAAGCGGAAGAGCGCCCAATACGCAAACCGCCTCTCCCCGCGCGTTGGCCGAT
TCATTAATGCAGCTGGCACGACAGGTTTCCCGACTGGAAAGCGGGCAGTGAGCGCAACGCAATTAATGTG
AGTTAGCTCACTCATTAGGCACCCCAGGCTTTACACTTTATGCTTCCGGCTCGTATGTTGTGTGGAATTG
TGAGCGGATAACAATTTCACACAGGAAACAGCTATGACCATGATTACGCCAAGCGCGCAATTAACCCTCA
CTAAAGGGAACAAAAGCTGGAGCTGCAAGCTTAATGTAGTCTTATGCAATACTCTTGTAGTCTTGCAACA
TGGTAACGATGAGTTAGCAACATGCCTTACAAGGAGAGAAAAAGCACCGTGCATGCCGATTGGTGGAAGT
AAGGTGGTACGATCGTGCCTTATTAGGAAGGCAACAGACGGGTCTGACATGGATTGGACGAACCACTGAA
TTGCCGCATTGCAGAGATATTGTATTTAAGTGCCTAGCTCGATACATAAACGGGTCTCTCTGGTTAGACC
AGATCTGAGCCTGGGAGCTCTCTGGCTAACTAGGGAACCCACTGCTTAAGCCTCAATAAAGCTTGCCTTG
AGTGCTTCAAGTAGTGTGTGCCCGTCTGTTGTGTGACTCTGGTAACTAGAGATCCCTCAGACCCTTTTAG
TCAGTGTGGAAAATCTCTAGCAGTGGCGCCCGAACAGGGACTTGAAAGCGAAAGGGAAACCAGAGGAGCT
CTCTCGACGCAGGACTCGGCTTGCTGAAGCGCGCACGGCAAGAGGCGAGGGGCGGCGACTGGTGAGTACG
CCAAAAATTTTGACTAGCGGAGGCTAGAAGGAGAGAGATGGGTGCGAGAGCGTCAGTATTAAGCGGGGGA
GAATTAGATCGCGATGGGAAAAAATTCGGTTAAGGCCAGGGGGAAAGAAAAAATATAAATTAAAACATAT
AGTATGGGCAAGCAGGGAGCTAGAACGATTCGCAGTTAATCCTGGCCTGTTAGAAACATCAGAAGGCTGT
AGACAAATACTGGGACAGCTACAACCATCCCTTCAGACAGGATCAGAAGAACTTAGATCATTATATAATA
CAGTAGCAACCCTCTATTGTGTGCATCAAAGGATAGAGATAAAAGACACCAAGGAAGCTTTAGACAAGAT
AGAGGAAGAGCAAAACAAAAGTAAGACCACCGCACAGCAAGCGGCCGCTGATCTTCAGACCTGGAGGAGG
AGATATGAGGGACAATTGGAGAAGTGAATTATATAAATATAAAGTAGTAAAAATTGAACCATTAGGAGTA
GCACCCACCAAGGCAAAGAGAAGAGTGGTGCAGAGAGAAAAAAGAGCAGTGGGAATAGGAGCTTTGTTCC
TTGGGTTCTTGGGAGCAGCAGGAAGCACTATGGGCGCAGCGTCAATGACGCTGACGGTACAGGCCAGACA
ATTATTGTCTGGTATAGTGCAGCAGCAGAACAATTTGCTGAGGGCTATTGAGGCGCAACAGCATCTGTTG
CAACTCACAGTCTGGGGCATCAAGCAGCTCCAGGCAAGAATCCTGGCTGTGGAAAGATACCTAAAGGATC
AACAGCTCCTGGGGATTTGGGGTTGCTCTGGAAAACTCATTTGCACCACTGCTGTGCCTTGGAATGCTAG
TTGGAGTAATAAATCTCTGGAACAGATTTGGAATCACACGACCTGGATGGAGTGGGACAGAGAAATTAAC
AATTACACAAGCTTAATACACTCCTTAATTGAAGAATCGCAAAACCAGCAAGAAAAGAATGAACAAGAAT
TATTGGAATTAGATAAATGGGCAAGTTTGTGGAATTGGTTTAACATAACAAATTGGCTGTGGTATATAAA
ATTATTCATAATGATAGTAGGAGGCTTGGTAGGTTTAAGAATAGTTTTTGCTGTACTTTCTATAGTGAAT
AGAGTTAGGCAGGGATATTCACCATTATCGTTTCAGACCCACCTCCCAACCCCGAGGGGACCCTTGCGCC
TTTTCCAAGGCAGCCCTGGGTTTGCGCAGGGACGCGGCTGCTCTGGGCGTGGTTCCGGGAAACGCAGCGG
CGCCGACCCTGGGTCTCGCACATTCTTCACGTCCGTTCGCAGCGTCACCCGGATCTTCGCCGCTACCCTT
GTGGGCCCCCCGGCGACGCTTCCTGCTCCGCCCCTAAGTCGGGAAGGTTCCTTGCGGTTCGCGGCGTGCC
GGACGTGACAAACGGAAGCCGCACGTCTCACTAGTACCCTCGCAGACGGACAGCGCCAGGGAGCAATGGC
AGCGCGCCGACCGCGATGGGCTGTGGCCAATAGCGGCTGCTCAGCAGGGCGCGCCGAGAGCAGCGGCCGG
GAAGGGGCGGTGCGGGAGGCGGGGTGTGGGGCGGTAGTGTGGGCCCTGTTCCTGCCCGCGCGGTGTTCCG
CATTCTGCAAGCCTCCGGAGCGCACGTCGGCAGTCGGCTCCCTCGTTGACCGAATCACCGACCTCTCTCC
CCAGGGGGTACCACCGGAGCTTACCATGACCG
Features (pLannotate 1.2.2; 31 found; start..end, strand, type, name):
    635..752     +  misc_feature   cPPT/CTS: central polypurine tract and central termination sequence of HIV-1
    869..1172    +  enhancer       CMV enhancer: human cytomegalovirus immediate early enhancer
   1173..1376    +  promoter       CMV promoter: human cytomegalovirus (CMV) immediate early promoter
   1400..1417    +  protein_bind   attB1 (fragment): mutant version of attB; core recombination site for the Gateway® BP reaction BP Clonase™
   1426..2613    +  CDS            BMP2: BMP2_HUMAN - Also known as BMP2A. Experimental evidence at protein level: Swiss-Prot protein existence level 1. Growth factor of the TGF-beta superfamily that plays essential roles in many developmental processes, including cardiogenesis, neurogenesis, and osteogenesis (PubMed:18436533, PubMed:31019025, PubMed:24362451). Induces cartilage and bone formation (PubMed:3201241). Initiates the canonical BMP signaling cascade by associating with type I receptor BMPR1A and type II receptor BMPR2 (PubMed:15064755, PubMed:17295905, PubMed:18436533). Once all three components are bound together in a com
   2621..2638    -  protein_bind   attB2 (fragment): mutant version of attB; core recombination site for the Gateway® BP reaction BP Clonase™
   2641..2682    +  CDS            V5 tag: epitope tag from simian virus 5
   2724..3312    +  misc_feature   WPRE: woodchuck hepatitis virus posttranscriptional regulatory element
   3363..3382    +  misc_feature   cPPT/CTS (fragment): central polypurine tract and central termination sequence of HIV-1
   3384..3617    +  LTR            3' LTR (ΔU3): self-inactivating 3' long terminal repeat (LTR) from HIV-1
   3695..3816    +  polyA_signal   SV40 poly(A) signal: SV40 polyadenylation signal
   3856..3991    +  rep_origin     SV40 ori: SV40 origin of replication
   4012..4030    -  promoter       T7 promoter: promoter for bacteriophage T7 RNA polymerase
   4038..4193    +  CDS            lacZα (fragment): LacZα fragment of β-galactosidase; lacZ fragment
   4198..4626    +  rep_origin     f1 ori (sequence partly withheld): f1 bacteriophage origin of replication; arrow indicates direction of (+) strand synthesis
   4679..4783    +  promoter       AmpR promoter: bla
   4784..5644    +  CDS            AmpR: β-lactamase; bla; confers resistance to ampicillin, carbenicillin, and related antibiotics
   5815..6403    +  rep_origin     ori: high-copy-number ColE1/pMB1/pBR322/pUC origin of replication
   6586..6678    +  CDS            lacI (fragment): lac repressor; lacI; The lac repressor binds to the lac operator to inhibit transcription in E. coli. This inhibition can be relieved by adding lactose or isopropyl-β-D-thiogalactopyranoside (IPTG).
   6691..6712    +  protein_bind   CAP binding site: CAP binding activates transcription in the presence of cAMP. E. coli catabolite activator protein
   6727..6757    +  promoter       lac promoter: promoter for the E. coli lac operon
   6765..6781    +  protein_bind   lac operator: The lac repressor binds to the lac operator to inhibit transcription in E. coli. This inhibition can be relieved by adding lactose or isopropyl-β-D-thiogalactopyranoside (IPTG). lac repressor encoded by lacI
   6826..6844    +  promoter       T3 promoter: promoter for bacteriophage T3 RNA polymerase
   6872..7098    +  promoter       RSV promoter: Rous sarcoma virus enhancer/promoter
   7099..7279    +  LTR            5' LTR (truncated): truncated 5' long terminal repeat (LTR) from HIV-1
   7326..7451    +  misc_feature   HIV-1 Ψ: packaging signal of human immunodeficiency virus type 1
   7435..7798    +  CDS            HIV-1 gag (fragment): gag protein from human immunodeficiency virus 1; gag
   7944..8177    +  misc_feature   RRE: The Rev response element (RRE) of HIV-1 allows for Rev-dependent mRNA export from the nucleus to the cytoplasm.
   8554..8580    +  CDS            Rev (fragment): human immunodeficiency virus 1 (HIV-1) Rev protein; rev; enhances nuclear export of unspliced and incompletely spliced viral mRNAs
   8581..9081    +  promoter       hPGK promoter: human phosphoglycerate kinase 1 promoter
   9103..593     +  CDS            PuroR (fragment) (across the origin): puromycin N-acetyltransferase; pac from Streptomyces; confers resistance to puromycin
