[The description below was written by a language model from this plasmid's Addgene catalogue record and pLannotate feature annotations shown in this document.]
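Description:
pLX302 BMP2-V5 puro is a lentiviral expression plasmid built on the pLX302 Gateway destination backbone, carrying the human BMP2 open reading frame fused at its C terminus to a V5 epitope tag. It is maintained in E. coli through a high-copy ColE1/pUC-type origin and an ampicillin resistance gene. The backbone also retains an f1 origin, an SV40 origin and remnants of lac and phage promoter sequences that play no part in the payload.

The transfer cassette has a third-generation, self-inactivating layout. An RSV promoter replaces the U3 region of a truncated HIV-1 5' LTR and drives genomic RNA synthesis in packaging cells. It is followed by the Ψ packaging signal with a gag fragment, the Rev response element for Rev-dependent nuclear export, and a cPPT/CTS element, which aids nuclear import of the viral genome. The 3' LTR carries the ΔU3 deletion, so the integrated provirus lacks LTR promoter activity.

Two internal transcription units sit between the LTRs. A human PGK promoter drives puromycin N-acetyltransferase for selection of transduced cells; this gene is annotated as a fragment spanning the sequence origin. Downstream, the CMV enhancer/promoter drives BMP2. The coding sequence is flanked by attB1 and attB2 sites left by Gateway recombination, with attB2 read through into the in-frame V5 tag. A WPRE downstream of the tag enhances transcript expression.

BMP2 is a TGF-β superfamily growth factor that signals through BMP type I and II receptors. The construct serves for stable, puromycin-selectable expression of epitope-tagged BMP2 in mammalian cells, with V5 allowing antibody detection.
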