Addgene plasmid #246525: pLX302 BMP2-V5 puro
Purpose: Lentiviral expression vector for BMP2 with V5 tag
Depositing lab: Kevin Janes. Depositing organization: University of Virginia. Publication: PCSK5M452I is a recessive hypomorph exclusive to MCF10DCIS.com cells. Marohl T, Atkins KA, Wang L, Janes KA. Mol Cancer Res. 2025 Oct 28. doi: 10.1158/1541-7786.MCR-25-0211. PubMed 41148168.
Backbone
  Vector backbone: pLX302
  Backbone manufacturer: David Root (Addgene plasmid # 25896)
  Vector type: Lentiviral
Growth in bacteria
  Bacterial resistance: Ampicillin, 100 μg/mL
  Growth temperature: 30°C
  Growth strain: Stellar
  Copy number: High Copy
Gene/Insert
  Gene/Insert name: BMP2
  Species: H. sapiens (human)
  Entrez Gene: BMP2 (a.k.a. BDA2, BMP2A, SSFSC, SSFSC1)
  Tag / fusion protein: V5 (C terminal on insert)
  Cloning method: Gateway Cloning
Terms and licenses: Academic/Nonprofit Terms; Industry Terms: Not Available to Industry
How to cite: pLX302 BMP2-V5 puro was a gift from Kevin Janes (Addgene plasmid # 246525 ; http://n2t.net/addgene:246525 ; RRID:Addgene_246525)
